Addgene plasmid #192171: pVPSBA01-SARS-CoV2-nsp1
Purpose: express SARS2-NSP1
Depositing lab: Sidi Chen. Depositing organization: Yale University. Publication: Nonstructural Protein 1 of SARS-CoV-2 Is a Potent Pathogenicity Factor Redirecting Host Protein Synthesis Machinery toward Viral RNA. Yuan S, Peng L, Park JJ, Hu Y, Devarkar SC, Dong MB, Shen Q, Wu S, Chen S, Lomakin IB, Xiong Y. Mol Cell. 2020 Dec 17;80(6):1055-1066.e6. doi: 10.1016/j.molcel.2020.10.034. Epub 2020 Oct 29. PubMed 33188728.
Backbone
  Vector backbone: pVPSB
  Vector type: Mammalian Expression
Growth in bacteria
  Bacterial resistance: Ampicillin, 100 μg/mL
  Growth temperature: 37°C
  Growth strain: NEB Stable
  Copy number: High Copy
Gene/Insert
  Gene/Insert name: express SARS2-NSP1
  Species: SARS-CoV-2
  Mutation: NA
  Entrez Gene: ORF1ab (a.k.a. GU280_gp01)
  Cloning method: Restriction Enzyme; 5′ cloning site Unknown (unknown if destroyed)
Terms and licenses: Academic/Nonprofit Terms; Industry Terms: Not Available to Industry
How to cite: pVPSBA01-SARS-CoV2-nsp1 was a gift from Sidi Chen (Addgene plasmid # 192171 ; http://n2t.net/addgene:192171 ; RRID:Addgene_192171)
