[The description below was written by a language model from this plasmid's Addgene catalogue record and pLannotate feature annotations shown in this document.]
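Description:
pVPSBA01-SARS-CoV2-nsp1 is a 7,437-nt mammalian expression plasmid built on the pVPSB backbone to express nonstructural protein 1 (nsp1) of SARS-CoV-2. In bacteria it is maintained as a high-copy plasmid through a ColE1/pUC-type origin and selected with ampicillin via a β-lactamase gene under its own promoter. An f1 phage origin, remnants of the lac promoter/operator region and a fragment of the pBR322 bom site are also annotated as backbone elements.

The expression cassette is driven by the human EF-1α core promoter, which sits directly upstream of a 540-nt coding segment matched to the SARS-CoV-2 replicase polyprotein 1a. The automated annotation text attached to that match describes nsp10, but this is generic text carried over from the polyprotein database entry. The catalogue fields identify the insert as nsp1, the N-terminal cleavage product of ORF1ab, with no mutation recorded. No epitope tag is annotated. Downstream, an EMCV IRES links the viral coding region to a puromycin N-acetyltransferase gene, so both proteins are translated from one bicistronic transcript and puromycin selection enriches for cells expressing the insert. A synthetic poly(A) signal follows, with a bGH poly(A) signal further downstream. A separate SV40 promoter-driven neo cassette with an SV40 poly(A) signal could provide G418 selection as a second mammalian marker.

The stated purpose is simply expression of SARS-CoV-2 nsp1 in mammalian cells. The associated publication title concerns nsp1 as a pathogenicity factor that redirects the host protein synthesis machinery toward viral RNA, which fits with using the plasmid to study nsp1's effects on host cells.
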