Features (pLannotate 1.2.2; 21 found; start..end, strand, type, name):
     28..80      -  misc_feature   bom (fragment): basis of mobility region from pBR322
    537..555     +  CDS            small t antigen (fragment): SV40 (simian virus 40) small t antigen
    581..792     +  promoter       EF-1α core promoter: core promoter for human elongation factor EF-1α
    827..1366    +  CDS            R1A_SARS2 (fragment) (sequence partly withheld): Experimental evidence at protein level: Swiss-Prot protein existence level 1. [Non-structural protein 10]: Plays a pivotal role in viral transcription by stimulating both nsp14 3'-5' exoribonuclease and nsp16 2'-O-methyltransferase activities. Therefore plays an essential role in viral mRNAs cap methylation. From Severe acute respiratory syndrome coronavirus 2 (2019-nCoV) (SARS-CoV-2).
   1590..2052    +  misc_feature   IRES: internal ribosome entry site (IRES) of the encephalomyocarditis virus (EMCV)
   2085..2682    +  CDS            PuroR (fragment): puromycin N-acetyltransferase; pac from Streptomyces alboniger; confers resistance to puromycin
   2691..2739    +  polyA_signal   poly(A) signal: synthetic polyadenylation signal
   3034..3258    +  polyA_signal   bGH poly(A) signal: bovine growth hormone polyadenylation signal
   3262..3283    +  promoter       SV40 promoter (fragment): SV40 enhancer and early promoter
   3304..3732    +  rep_origin     f1 ori (sequence partly withheld): f1 bacteriophage origin of replication; arrow indicates direction of (+) strand synthesis
   3746..4075    +  promoter       SV40 promoter: SV40 enhancer and early promoter
   4142..4933    +  CDS            neo: KKA2_KLEPN - Also known as kan, nptII. Experimental evidence at protein level: Swiss-Prot protein existence level 1. Resistance to kanamycin, neomycin, paromomycin, ribostamycin, butirosin and gentamicin B. From Klebsiella pneumoniae.
   4957..5115    +  CDS            ble (fragment): BLE_KLEPN - Experimental evidence at protein level: Swiss-Prot protein existence level 1. Binding protein with a strong affinity to the bleomycin family of antibiotics. Binds to CL990; an antimitotic-antibiotic compound. From Klebsiella pneumoniae.
   5110..5231    +  polyA_signal   SV40 poly(A) signal: SV40 polyadenylation signal
   5304..5320    -  protein_bind   lac operator: The lac repressor binds to the lac operator to inhibit transcription in E. coli. This inhibition can be relieved by adding lactose or isopropyl-β-D-thiogalactopyranoside (IPTG). lac repressor encoded by lacI
   5328..5358    -  promoter       lac promoter: promoter for the E. coli lac operon
   5373..5394    -  protein_bind   CAP binding site: CAP binding activates transcription in the presence of cAMP. E. coli catabolite activator protein
   5407..5499    -  CDS            lacI (fragment): lac repressor; lacI; The lac repressor binds to the lac operator to inhibit transcription in E. coli. This inhibition can be relieved by adding lactose or isopropyl-β-D-thiogalactopyranoside (IPTG).
   5682..6270    -  rep_origin     ori: high-copy-number ColE1/pMB1/pBR322/pUC origin of replication
   6441..7301    -  CDS            AmpR: β-lactamase; bla; confers resistance to ampicillin, carbenicillin, and related antibiotics
   7302..7406    -  promoter       AmpR promoter: bla
>Addgene plasmid #192171 | pVPSBA01-SARS-CoV2-nsp1 | addgene full sequence | sequence record 375077 | Addgene NGS Result
GACGGATCGGGAGATCTCCCGATCCCCTATGGTGCACTCTCAGTACAATCTGCTCTGATGCCGCATAGTT
AAGCCAGTATCTGCTCCCTGCTTGTGTGTTGGAGGTCGCTGAGTAGTGCGCGAGCAAAATTTAAGCTACA
ACAAGGCAAGGCTTGACCGACAATTGCATGAAGAATCTGCTTAGGGTTAGGCGTTTTGCGCTGCTTCGCG
ATGTACGGGCCAGATATACGCGTTCTAGACTATACAGTTGAAGTCGGAAGTTTACATACACTTAAGTTGG
AGTCATTAAAACTCGTTTTTCAACTACTCCACAAATTTCTTGTTAACAAACAATAGTTTTGGCAAGTCAG
TTAGGACATCTACTTTGTGCATGACACAAGTCATTTTTCCAACAATTGTTTACAGACAGATTATTTCACT
TATAATTCACTGTATCACAATTCCAGTGGGTCAGAAGTTTACATACACTAAGTTGACTGTGCCTTTAAAC
AGCTTGGAAAATTCCAGAAAATGATGTCATGGCTTTAGAGAGGATCCTAGGTCTTGAAAGGAGTGGGAAT
TGGCTCCGGTGCCCGTCAGTGGGCAGAGCGCACATCGCCCACAGTCCCCGAGAAGTTGGGGGGAGGGGTC
GGCAATTGATCCGGTGCCTAGAGAAGGTGGCGCGGGGTAAACTGGGAAAGTGATGTCGTGTACTGGCTCC
GCCTTTTTCCCGAGGGTGGGGGAGAACCGTATATAAGTGCAGTAGTCGCCGTGAACGTTCTTTTTCGCAA
CGGGTTTGCCGCCAGAACACAGGACCGGTGGTACCCGTACGGCCACCGCCGCCACCATGGAGAGTCTTGT
ACCCGGCTTTAAC
[348 nt withheld, positions 854-1201]
AATGGGAACAAGGGCGCAGGGGGCCACAGTTATGGAGCCGACCTCAAATCCTTTGACCTTGGCGACGAGT
TGGGGACAGATCCCTACGAGGATTTCCAGGAAAACTGGAATACGAAACATAGCAGTGGCGTTACTCGCGA
GTTGATGCGCGAACTGAACGGCGGCCTCGAAGGCGGCGGGGGATGGAGCCATCCACAATTCGAGAAAGGC
GGTGGTTCAGGAGGAGGTAGCGGGGGTGGATCATGGTCACATCCGCAGTTTGAAAAGTAAGGATCCCGCC
CCTCTCCCTCCCCCCCCCTAACGTTACTGGCCGAAGCCGCTTGGAATAAGGCCGGTGTGCGTTTGTCTAT
ATGTTATTTTCCACCATATTGCCGTCTTTTGGCAATGTGAGGGCCCGGAAACCTGGCCCTGTCTTCTTGA
CGAGCATTCCTAGGGGTCTTTCCCCTCTCGCCAAAGGAATGCAAGGTCTGTTGAATGTCGTGAAGGAAGC
AGTTCCTCTGGAAGCTTCTTGAAGACAAACAACGTCTGTAGCGACCCTTTGCAGGCAGCGGAACCCCCCA
CCTGGCGACAGGTGCCTCTGCGGCCAAAAGCCACGTGTATAAGATACACCTGCAAAGGCGGCACAACCCC
AGTGCCACGTTGTGAGTTGGATAGTTGTGGAAAGAGTCAAATGGCTCTCCTCAAGCGTATTCAACAAGGG
GCTGAAGGATGCCCAGAAGGTACCCCATTGTATGGGATCTGATCTGGGGCCTCGGTGCACATGCTTTACA
TGTGTTTAGTCGAGGTTAAAAAAACGTCTAGGCCCCCCGAACCACGGGGACGTGGTTTTCCTTTGAAAAA
CACGATGATAAGCTTGCCACAACCCACAAGGAGACGACCTTCCATGACCGAGTACAAGCCCACGGTGCGC
CTCGCCACCCGCGACGACGTCCCCCGGGCCGTACGCACCCTCGCCGCCGCGTTCGCCGACTACCCCGCCA
CGCGCCACACCGTCGACCCGGACCGCCACATCGAGCGGGTCACCGAGCTGCAAGAACTCTTCCTCACGCG
CGTCGGGCTCGACATCGGCAAGGTGTGGGTCGCGGACGACGGCGCCGCGGTGGCGGTCTGGACCACGCCG
GAGAGCGTCGAAGCGGGGGCGGTGTTCGCCGAGATCGGCCCGCGCATGGCCGAGTTGAGCGGTTCCCGGC
TGGCCGCGCAGCAACAGATGGAAGGCCTCCTGGCGCCGCACCGGCCCAAGGAGCCCGCGTGGTTCCTGGC
CACCGTCGGCGTCTCGCCCGACCACCAGGGCAAGGGTCTGGGCAGCGCCGTCGTGCTCCCCGGAGTGGAG
GCGGCCGAGCGCGCCGGGGTGCCCGCCTTCCTGGAGACCTCCGCGCCCCGCAACCTCCCCTTCTACGAGC
GGCTCGGCTTCACCGTCACCGCCGACGTCGAGGTGCCCGAAGGACCGCGCACCTGGTGCATGACCCGCAA
GCCCGGTGCCTAGCTCGAGAATAAAAGATCTTTATTTTCATTAGATCTGTGTGTTGGTTTTTTGTGTGAA
TTTTGAGTGTATGTAAACTTCTGACCCACTGGGAATGTGATGAAAGAAATAAAAGCTGAAATGAATCATT
CTCTCTACTATTATTCTGATATTTCACATTCTTAAAATAAAGTGGTGATCCTAACTGACCTAAGACAGGG
AATTTTTACTAGGATTAAATGTCAGGAATTGTGAAAAAGTGAGTTTAAATGTATTTGGCTAAGGTGTATG
TAAACTTCCGACTTCAACTGTATAGGCATGCGGTAACCACGTGCGGACCGAAGCTTAAGTTTAAACCGCT
GATCAGCCTCGACTGTGCCTTCTAGTTGCCAGCCATCTGTTGTTTGCCCCTCCCCCGTGCCTTCCTTGAC
CCTGGAAGGTGCCACTCCCACTGTCCTTTCCTAATAAAATGAGGAAATTGCATCGCATTGTCTGAGTAGG
TGTCATTCTATTCTGGGGGGTGGGGTGGGGCAGGACAGCAAGGGGGAGGATTGGGAAGACAATAGCAGGC
ATGCTGGGGATGCGGTGGGCTCTATGGCTTCTGAGGCGGAAAGAACCAGCTGGGGCTCTAGGGGGTATCC
CC
[124 nt withheld, positions 3304-3427]
C
[91 nt withheld, positions 3429-3519]
A
[49 nt withheld, positions 3521-3569]
CCTTTGACGTTGGAGTCCACGTTCTTT
[37 nt withheld, positions 3597-3633]
ACCCTATCTCGGTCTATTCTTTTGATTTATAAGGGATTTTGCCGATTTCGGCCTATTGGTTAAAAAATGA
GCTGATTTAACAAAAATTTAACGCGAATTAATTCTGTGGAATGTGTGTCAGTTAGGGTGTGGAAAGTCCC
CAGGCTCCCCAGCAGGCAGAAGTATGCAAAGCATGCATCTCAATTAGTCAGCAACCAGGTGTGGAAAGTC
CCCAGGCTCCCCAGCAGGCAGAAGTATGCAAAGCATGCATCTCAATTAGTCAGCAACCATAGTCCCGCCC
CTAACTCCGCCCATCCCGCCCCTAACTCCGCCCAGTTCCGCCCATTCTCCGCCCCATGGCTGACTAATTT
TTTTTATTTATGCAGAGGCCGAGGCCGCCTCTGCCTCTGAGCTATTCCAGAAGTAGTGAGGAGGCTTTTT
TGGAGGCCTAGGCTTTTGCAAAAAGCTCCCGGGAGCTTGTATATCCATTTTCGGATCTGATCAAGAGACA
GGATGAGGATCGTTTCGCATGATTGAACAAGATGGATTGCACGCAGGTTCTCCGGCCGCTTGGGTGGAGA
GGCTATTCGGCTATGACTGGGCACAACAGACAATCGGCTGCTCTGATGCCGCCGTGTTCCGGCTGTCAGC
GCAGGGGCGCCCGGTTCTTTTTGTCAAGACCGACCTGTCCGGTGCCCTGAATGAACTGCAGGACGAGGCA
GCGCGGCTATCGTGGCTGGCCACGACGGGCGTTCCTTGCGCAGCTGTGCTCGACGTTGTCACTGAAGCGG
GAAGGGACTGGCTGCTATTGGGCGAAGTGCCGGGGCAGGATCTCCTGTCATCTCACCTTGCTCCTGCCGA
GAAAGTATCCATCATGGCTGATGCAATGCGGCGGCTGCATACGCTTGATCCGGCTACCTGCCCATTCGAC
CACCAAGCGAAACATCGCATCGAGCGAGCACGTACTCGGATGGAAGCCGGTCTTGTCGATCAGGATGATC
TGGACGAAGAGCATCAGGGGCTCGCGCCAGCCGAACTGTTCGCCAGGCTCAAGGCGCGCATGCCCGACGG
CGAGGATCTCGTCGTGACCCATGGCGATGCCTGCTTGCCGAATATCATGGTGGAAAATGGCCGCTTTTCT
GGATTCATCGACTGTGGCCGGCTGGGTGTGGCGGACCGCTATCAGGACATAGCGTTGGCTACCCGTGATA
TTGCTGAAGAGCTTGGCGGCGAATGGGCTGACCGCTTCCTCGTGCTTTACGGTATCGCCGCTCCCGATTC
GCAGCGCATCGCCTTCTATCGCCTTCTTGACGAGTTCTTCTGAGCGGGACTCTGGGGTTCGAAATGACCG
ACCAAGCGACGCCCAACCTGCCATCACGAGATTTCGATTCCACCGCCGCCTTCTATGAAAGGTTGGGCTT
CGGAATCGTTTTCCGGGACGCCGGCTGGATGATCCTCCAGCGCGGGGATCTCATGCTGGAGTTCTTCGCC
CACCCCAACTTGTTTATTGCAGCTTATAATGGTTACAAATAAAGCAATAGCATCACAAATTTCACAAATA
AAGCATTTTTTTCACTGCATTCTAGTTGTGGTTTGTCCAAACTCATCAATGTATCTTATCATGTCTGTAT
ACCGTCGACCTCTAGCTAGAGCTTGGCGTAATCATGGTCATAGCTGTTTCCTGTGTGAAATTGTTATCCG
CTCACAATTCCACACAACATACGAGCCGGAAGCATAAAGTGTAAAGCCTGGGGTGCCTAATGAGTGAGCT
AACTCACATTAATTGCGTTGCGCTCACTGCCCGCTTTCCAGTCGGGAAACCTGTCGTGCCAGCTGCATTA
ATGAATCGGCCAACGCGCGGGGAGAGGCGGTTTGCGTATTGGGCGCTCTTCCGCTTCCTCGCTCACTGAC
TCGCTGCGCTCGGTCGTTCGGCTGCGGCGAGCGGTATCAGCTCACTCAAAGGCGGTAATACGGTTATCCA
CAGAATCAGGGGATAACGCAGGAAAGAACATGTGAGCAAAAGGCCAGCAAAAGGCCAGGAACCGTAAAAA
GGCCGCGTTGCTGGCGTTTTTCCATAGGCTCCGCCCCCCTGACGAGCATCACAAAAATCGACGCTCAAGT
CAGAGGTGGCGAAACCCGACAGGACTATAAAGATACCAGGCGTTTCCCCCTGGAAGCTCCCTCGTGCGCT
CTCCTGTTCCGACCCTGCCGCTTACCGGATACCTGTCCGCCTTTCTCCCTTCGGGAAGCGTGGCGCTTTC
TCATAGCTCACGCTGTAGGTATCTCAGTTCGGTGTAGGTCGTTCGCTCCAAGCTGGGCTGTGTGCACGAA
CCCCCCGTTCAGCCCGACCGCTGCGCCTTATCCGGTAACTATCGTCTTGAGTCCAACCCGGTAAGACACG
ACTTATCGCCACTGGCAGCAGCCACTGGTAACAGGATTAGCAGAGCGAGGTATGTAGGCGGTGCTACAGA
GTTCTTGAAGTGGTGGCCTAACTACGGCTACACTAGAAGAACAGTATTTGGTATCTGCGCTCTGCTGAAG
CCAGTTACCTTCGGAAAAAGAGTTGGTAGCTCTTGATCCGGCAAACAAACCACCGCTGGTAGCGGTGGTT
TTTTTGTTTGCAAGCAGCAGATTACGCGCAGAAAAAAAGGATCTCAAGAAGATCCTTTGATCTTTTCTAC
GGGGTCTGACGCTCAGTGGAACGAAAACTCACGTTAAGGGATTTTGGTCATGAGATTATCAAAAAGGATC
TTCACCTAGATCCTTTTAAATTAAAAATGAAGTTTTAAATCAATCTAAAGTATATATGAGTAAACTTGGT
CTGACAGTTACCAATGCTTAATCAGTGAGGCACCTATCTCAGCGATCTGTCTATTTCGTTCATCCATAGT
TGCCTGACTCCCCGTCGTGTAGATAACTACGATACGGGAGGGCTTACCATCTGGCCCCAGTGCTGCAATG
ATACCGCGAGACCCACGCTCACCGGCTCCAGATTTATCAGCAATAAACCAGCCAGCCGGAAGGGCCGAGC
GCAGAAGTGGTCCTGCAACTTTATCCGCCTCCATCCAGTCTATTAATTGTTGCCGGGAAGCTAGAGTAAG
TAGTTCGCCAGTTAATAGTTTGCGCAACGTTGTTGCCATTGCTACAGGCATCGTGGTGTCACGCTCGTCG
TTTGGTATGGCTTCATTCAGCTCCGGTTCCCAACGATCAAGGCGAGTTACATGATCCCCCATGTTGTGCA
AAAAAGCGGTTAGCTCCTTCGGTCCTCCGATCGTTGTCAGAAGTAAGTTGGCCGCAGTGTTATCACTCAT
GGTTATGGCAGCACTGCATAATTCTCTTACTGTCATGCCATCCGTAAGATGCTTTTCTGTGACTGGTGAG
TACTCAACCAAGTCATTCTGAGAATAGTGTATGCGGCGACCGAGTTGCTCTTGCCCGGCGTCAATACGGG
ATAATACCGCGCCACATAGCAGAACTTTAAAAGTGCTCATCATTGGAAAACGTTCTTCGGGGCGAAAACT
CTCAAGGATCTTACCGCTGTTGAGATCCAGTTCGATGTAACCCACTCGTGCACCCAACTGATCTTCAGCA
TCTTTTACTTTCACCAGCGTTTCTGGGTGAGCAAAAACAGGAAGGCAAAATGCCGCAAAAAAGGGAATAA
GGGCGACACGGAAATGTTGAATACTCATACTCTTCCTTTTTCAATATTATTGAAGCATTTATCAGGGTTA
TTGTCTCATGAGCGGATACATATTTGAATGTATTTAGAAAAATAAACAAATAGGGGTTCCGCGCACATTT
CCCCGAAAAGTGCCACCTGACGTC
